Addgene plasmid #104240: pHH0103 TCERG1 WW domain #2
Purpose: Bacterial expression of WW domain #2 from TCERG1
Depositing lab: Sachdev Sidhu & Marius Sudol. Depositing organization: National University of Singapore.
Backbone
  Vector backbone: pHH0103
  Vector type: Bacterial Expression
Growth in bacteria
  Bacterial resistance: Ampicillin, 100 μg/mL
  Growth temperature: 37°C
  Growth strain: DH5alpha
  Copy number: Unknown
Gene/Insert
  Gene/Insert name: TCERG1 WW domain #2
  Species: H. sapiens (human)
  Insert size (bp): 183
  Mutation: codon optimized for expression in bacteria
  Entrez Gene: TCERG1 (a.k.a. CA150, TAF2S, Urn1)
  Promoter: tac
  Tag / fusion protein: GST (N terminal on backbone)
  Cloning method: Restriction Enzyme; 5′ cloning site SfiI (unknown if destroyed); 3′ cloning site NotI (unknown if destroyed)
  Sequencing primers: 5′ pGEX-5'
Terms and licenses: Academic/Nonprofit Terms; Industry Terms: Not Available to Industry
Depositor comments: Amino acid sequence: Linker - ENLYFQGRRASV(gagctc) and WW domain - AGATAVSEWTEYKTADGKTYYYNNRTLESTWEKPQELKE
How to cite: pHH0103 TCERG1 WW domain #2 was a gift from Sachdev Sidhu & Marius Sudol (Addgene plasmid # 104240 ; http://n2t.net/addgene:104240 ; RRID:Addgene_104240)
