[The description below was written by a language model from this plasmid's Addgene catalogue record and pLannotate feature annotations shown in this document.]
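Description:
pHH0103 TCERG1 WW domain #2 is a bacterial expression plasmid of about 6.9 kb for producing the second WW domain of human TCERG1 (also known as CA150) as a GST fusion in E. coli. It replicates from a ColE1/pMB1-type origin and is selected through the AmpR β-lactamase gene. The backbone also carries an f1 phage origin, a pBR322 bom region, and fragments of rop and of the tetracycline resistance gene. The catalogue lists copy number as unknown.

Expression is driven by the hybrid trp/lac tac promoter followed by a lac operator. The plasmid supplies its own lac repressor from a lacI gene under the stronger lacIq promoter, so transcription is held off until induced with IPTG. The annotated open reading frame begins with a 6xHis tag, continues into Schistosoma japonicum glutathione S-transferase, and ends with the TCERG1 fragment. That insert is recorded as 183 bp, codon optimized for bacteria, and cloned between SfiI and NotI sites. Depositor comments describe a linker between GST and the WW domain, and its sequence appears to include a TEV protease-type cleavage motif, which would allow removal of the tags. The fusion protein can therefore be purified through either the His tag or GST.

Downstream of the insert lie an fd phage terminator and two fragments of M13 gene III. Together with the f1 origin, these suggest the backbone derives from a phage-display phagemid, although the record does not say so and gives the purpose only as bacterial expression. The record states no further application. Isolated WW domains made this way are generally suited to studies of binding to proline-rich peptide ligands.
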