Features (pLannotate 1.2.2; 21 found; start..end, strand, type, name):
      1..29      +  promoter       tac promoter: strong E. coli promoter; hybrid between the trp and lac UV5 promoters
     37..53      +  protein_bind   lac operator: The lac repressor binds to the lac operator to inhibit transcription in E. coli. This inhibition can be relieved by adding lactose or isopropyl-β-D-thiogalactopyranoside (IPTG). lac repressor encoded by lacI
    138..155     +  CDS            6xHis: 6xHis affinity tag
    171..824     +  CDS            GST26_SCHJA: Experimental evidence at protein level: Swiss-Prot protein existence level 1. GST isoenzymes appear to play a central role in the parasite detoxification system. Other functions are also suspected including a role in increasing the solubility of haematin in the parasite gut. From Schistosoma japonicum (Blood fluke).
    945..1064    +  CDS            TCERG1 (fragment): TCRG1_HUMAN - Also known as CA150, TAF2S. Experimental evidence at protein level: Swiss-Prot protein existence level 1. Transcription factor that binds RNA polymerase II and inhibits the elongation of transcripts from target promoters. Regulates transcription elongation in a TATA box-dependent manner. Necessary for TAT-dependent activation of the human immunodeficiency virus type 1 (HIV-1) promoter. From Homo sapiens (Human).
   1083..1130    +  terminator     fd terminator (sequence withheld): central terminator from bacteriophage fd (Otsuka and Kunisawa, 1982)
   1135..1347    +  CDS            M13 gene III (fragment) (sequence partly withheld): pIII; III; minor coat protein
   1362..1832    +  CDS            M13 gene III (fragment) (sequence partly withheld): pIII; III; minor coat protein
   1854..1924    +  CDS            TcR (fragment): tetracycline efflux protein; tet; confers resistance to tetracycline
   2166..2546    -  CDS            YPB1_ECOLX: Protein predicted: Swiss-Prot protein existence level 4. From Escherichia coli.
   2563..2714    +  CDS            rop (fragment): Rop protein, which maintains plasmids at low copy number; rop
   2750..3178    -  rep_origin     f1 ori (sequence partly withheld): f1 bacteriophage origin of replication; arrow indicates direction of (+) strand synthesis
   3187..3226    +  CDS            rop (fragment): Rop protein, which maintains plasmids at low copy number; rop
   3328..3468    +  misc_feature   bom: basis of mobility region from pBR322
   3654..4241    -  rep_origin     ori: high-copy-number ColE1/pMB1/pBR322/pUC origin of replication
   4412..5272    -  CDS            AmpR: β-lactamase; bla; confers resistance to ampicillin, carbenicillin, and related antibiotics
   5273..5377    -  promoter       AmpR promoter: bla
   5486..5563    +  promoter       lacIq promoter: lacI (mutant); In the lacIq allele, a single base change in the promoter boosts expression of the lacI gene about 10-fold.
   5564..6646    +  CDS            lacI: lac repressor; lacI; The lac repressor binds to the lac operator to inhibit transcription in E. coli. This inhibition can be relieved by adding lactose or isopropyl-β-D-thiogalactopyranoside (IPTG).
   6659..6680    +  protein_bind   CAP binding site: CAP binding activates transcription in the presence of cAMP. E. coli catabolite activator protein
   6699..6716    +  promoter       tet promoter (fragment): E. coli promoter for tetracycline efflux protein gene
>Addgene plasmid #104240 | pHH0103 TCERG1 WW domain #2 | addgene full sequence | sequence record 204799 | Addgene NGS Result
TTGACAATTAATCATCGGCTCGTATAATGTGTGGAATTGTGAGCGGATAACAATTTCACACAGGAAACAG
CCAGTCCGTTTAGGTGTTTTCACGAGCACTTCACCAACAAGGACCATAGATTATGAAAATCGAAGAACAC
CATCACCATCACCATTCCAGCGGTAAGCTTATGTCCCCTATACTAGGTTATTGGAAAATTAAGGGCCTTG
TGCAACCCACTCGACTTCTTTTGGAATATCTTGAAGAAAAATATGAAGAGCATTTGTATGAGCGCGATGA
AGGTGATAAATGGCGAAACAAAAAGTTTGAATTGGGTTTGGAGTTTCCCAATCTTCCTTATTATATTGAT
GGTGATGTTAAATTAACACAGTCTATGGCCATCATACGTTATATAGCTGACAAGCACAACATGTTGGGTG
GTTGTCCAAAAGAGCGTGCAGAGATTTCAATGCTTGAAGGAGCGGTTTTGGATATTAGATACGGTGTTTC
GAGAATTGCATATAGTAAAGACTTTGAAACTCTCAAAGTTGATTTTCTTAGCAAGCTACCTGAAATGCTG
AAAATGTTCGAAGATCGTTTATGTCATAAAACATATTTAAATGGTGATCATGTAACCCATCCTGACTTCA
TGTTGTATGACGCTCTTGATGTTGTTTTATACATGGACCCAATGTGCCTGGATGCGTTCCCAAAATTAGT
TTGTTTTAAAAAACGTATTGAAGCTATCCCACAAATTGATAAGTACTTGAAATCCAGCAAGTATATAGCA
TGGCCTTTGCAGGGCTGGCAAGCCACGTTTGGTGGTGGCGACCATCCTCCAAAATCGGATCTGGAAGTTC
TGTTCCAGGGGCCCCTGTCCAGCGGTCTGGTTCCGCGTGGTTCCGGTACCGCGGCCCAGCCGGCCGAAAA
TCTGTACTTCCAAGGTCGTCGTGCCTCTGTGGAGCTCGCTGGCGCAACGGCAGTCTCCGAATGGACCGAA
TACAAAACGGCAGATGGTAAAACCTACTACTATAATAATCGCACCCTGGAATCGACCTGGGAAAAACCGC
AGGAACTGAAAGAATAGGCGGCCGCATA
[142 nt withheld, positions 1079-1220]
C
[98 nt withheld, positions 1222-1319]
AGTTTGTACTGGTGACGAAACTCAGTGTCTAGCTAGAGTGGC
[149 nt withheld, positions 1362-1510]
TGGTTTCATTGGTGACGTTTCCGGCCTTGCTAATGGTAATGGT
[62 nt withheld, positions 1554-1615]
ACCTTTAATGAATAATTTCCGTCAATATTTACCTTCCCTCCCTCAATCGGTTGAATGTCGCCCTTTTGTC
TTTGGCGCTGGTAAACCATATGAA
[86 nt withheld, positions 1710-1795]
T
[54 nt withheld, positions 1797-1850]
CTAGCGCCGCCCTATACCTTGTCTGCCTCCCCGCGTTGCGTCGCGGTGCATGGAGCCGGGCCACCTCGAC
CTGAATGGAAGCCGGCGGCACCTCGCTAACGGATTCACCACTCCAAGAATTGGAGCCAATCAATTCTTGC
GGAGAACTGTGAATGCGCAAACCAACCCTTGGCAGAACATATCCATCGCGTCCGCCATCTCCAGCAGCCG
CACGCGGCGCATCTCGGGCAGCGTTGGGTCCTGGCCACGGGTGCGCATGATCGTGCTCCTGTCGTTGAGG
ACCCGGCTAGGCTGGCGGGGTTGCCTTACTGGTTAGCAGAATGAATCACCGATACGCGAGCGAACGTGAA
GCGACTGCTGCTGCAAAACGTCTGCGACCTGAGCAACAACATGAATGGTCTTCGGTTTCCGTGTTTCGTA
AAGTCTGGAAACGCGGAAGTCAGCGCCCTGCACCATTATGTTCCGGATCTGCATCGCAGGATGCTGCTGG
CTACCCTGTGGAACACCTACATCTGTATTAACGAAGCGCTGGCATTGACCCTGAGTGATTTTTCTCTGGT
CCCGCCGCATCCATACCGCCAGTTGTTTACCCTCACAACGTTCCAGTAACCGGGCATGTTCATCATCAGT
AACCCGTATCGTGAGCATCCTCTCTCGTTTCATCGGTATCATTACCCCCATGAACAGAAATCCCCCTTAC
ACGGAGGCATCAGTGACCAAACAGGAAAAAACCGCCCTTAACATGGCCCGCTTTATCAGAAGCCAGACAT
TAACGCTTCTGGAGAAACTCAACGAGCTGGACGCGGATGAACAGGCAGACATCTGTGAATCGCTTCACGA
CCACGCTGATGAGCTTTACCGCAGGATCCGCGAAATTGTAAGCGTTAATATTTTGTTAAAATTCGCGTTA
AATTTTTGTTAAATCAGCTCATTTTTTAACCAATAGGCCGAAATCGGCAAAATCCCTTATAAATCAAAAG
AATAGACCGAGATAGGGTTGAGTGTTGTTCCAGTTTGGAACAAGAGTCCACTATTAAAGAACGTGGACTC
CAACGTCAAAGG
[49 nt withheld, positions 2913-2961]
T
[91 nt withheld, positions 2963-3053]
G
[124 nt withheld, positions 3055-3178]
CGCGGATCCTGCCTCGCGCGTTTCGGTGATGACGGTGAAAACCTCTGACACATGCAGCTCCCGGAGACGG
TCACAGCTTGTCTGTAAGCGGATGCCGGGAGCAGACAAGCCCGTCAGGGCGCGTCAGCGGGTGTTGGCGG
GTGTCGGGGCGCAGCCATGACCCAGTCACGTAGCGATAGCGGAGTGTATACTGGCTTAACTATGCGGCAT
CAGAGCAGATTGTACTGAGAGTGCACCATATGCGGTGTGAAATACCGCACAGATGCGTAAGGAGAAAATA
CCGCATCAGGCGCTCTTCCGCTTCCTCGCTCACTGACTCGCTGCGCTCGGTCGTTCGGCTGCGGCGAGCG
GTATCAGCTCACTCAAAGGCGGTAATACGGTTATCCACAGAATCAGGGGATAACGCAGGAAAGAACATGT
GAGCAAAAGGCCAGCAAAAGGCCAGGAACCGTAAAAAGGCCGCGTTGCTGGCGTTTTTCCATAGGCTCCG
CCCCCCTGACGAGCATCACAAAAATCGACGCTCAAGTCAGAGGTGGCGAAACCCGACAGGACTATAAAGA
TACCAGGGTTTCCCCCTGGAAGCTCCCTCGTGCGCTCTCCTGTTCCGACCCTGCCGCTTACCGGATACCT
GTCCGCCTTTCTCCCTTCGGGAAGCGTGGCGCTTTCTCATAGCTCACGCTGTAGGTATCTCAGTTCGGTG
TAGGTCGTTCGCTCCAAGCTGGGCTGTGTGCACGAACCCCCCGTTCAGCCCGACCGCTGCGCCTTATCCG
GTAACTATCGTCTTGAGTCCAACCCGGTAAGACACGACTTATCGCCACTGGCAGCAGCCACTGGTAACAG
GATTAGCAGAGCGAGGTATGTAGGCGGTGCTACAGAGTTCTTGAAGTGGTGGCCTAACTACGGCTACACT
AGAAGGACAGTATTTGGTATCTGCGCTCTGCTGAAGCCAGTTACCTTCGGAAAAAGAGTTGGTAGCTCTT
GATCCGGCAAACAAACCACCGCTGGTAGCGGTGGTTTTTTTGTTTGCAAGCAGCAGATTACGCGCAGAAA
AAAAGGATCTCAAGAAGATCCTTTGATCTTTTCTACGGGGTCTGACGCTCAGTGGAACGAAAACTCACGT
TAAGGGATTTTGGTCATGAGATTATCAAAAAGGATCTTCACCTAGATCCTTTTAAATTAAAAATGAAGTT
TTAAATCAATCTAAAGTATATATGAGTAAACTTGGTCTGACAGTTACCAATGCTTAATCAGTGAGGCACC
TATCTCAGCGATCTGTCTATTTCGTTCATCCATAGTTGCCTGACTCCCCGTCGTGTAGATAACTACGATA
CGGGAGGGCTTACCATCTGGCCCCAGTGCTGCAATGATACCGCGAGACCCACGCTCACCGGCTCCAGATT
TATCAGCAATAAACCAGCCAGCCGGAAGGGCCGAGCGCAGAAGTGGTCCTGCAACTTTATCCGCCTCCAT
CCAGTCTATTAATTGTTGCCGGGAAGCTAGAGTAAGTAGTTCGCCAGTTAATAGTTTGCGCAACGTTGTT
GCCATTGCTGCAGGCATCGTGGTGTCACGCTCGTCGTTTGGTATGGCTTCATTCAGCTCCGGTTCCCAAC
GATCAAGGCGAGTTACATGATCCCCCATGTTGTGCAAAAAAGCGGTTAGCTCCTTCGGTCCTCCGATCGT
TGTCAGAAGTAAGTTGGCCGCAGTGTTATCACTCATGGTTATGGCAGCACTGCATAATTCTCTTACTGTC
ATGCCATCCGTAAGATGCTTTTCTGTGACTGGTGAGTACTCAACCAAGTCATTCTGAGAATAGTGTATGC
GGCGACCGAGTTGCTCTTGCCCGGCGTCAACACGGGATAATACCGCGCCACATAGCAGAACTTTAAAAGT
GCTCATCATTGGAAAACGTTCTTCGGGGCGAAAACTCTCAAGGATCTTACCGCTGTTGAGATCCAGTTCG
ATGTAACCCACTCGTGCACCCAACTGATCTTCAGCATCTTTTACTTTCACCAGCGTTTCTGGGTGAGCAA
AAACAGGAAGGCAAAATGCCGCAAAAAAGGGAATAAGGGCGACACGGAAATGTTGAATACTCATACTCTT
CCTTTTTCAATATTATTGAAGCATTTATCAGGGTTATTGTCTCATGAGCGGATACATATTTGAATGTATT
TAGAAAAATAAACAAATAGGGGTTCCGCGCACATTTCCCCGAAAAGTGCCACCTGACGTCTAAGAAACCA
TTATTATCATGACATTAACCTATAAAAATAGGCGTATCACGAGGCCCTTTCGTCTTCAAGAATTCCCGAC
ACCATCGAATGGTGCAAAACCTTTCGCGGTATGGCATGATAGCGCCCGGAAGAGAGTCAATTCAGGGTGG
TGAATGTGAAACCAGTAACGTTATACGATGTCGCAGAGTATGCCGGTGTCTCTTATCAGACCGTTTCCCG
CGTGGTGAACCAGGCCAGCCACGTTTCTGCGAAAACGCGGGAAAAAGTGGAAGCGGCGATGGCGGAGCTG
AATTACATTCCCAACCGCGTGGCACAACAACTGGCGGGCAAACAGTCGTTGCTGATTGGCGTTGCCACCT
CCAGTCTGGCCCTGCACGCGCCGTCGCAAATTGTCGCGGCGATTAAATCTCGCGCCGATCAACTGGGTGC
CAGCGTGGTGGTGTCGATGGTAGAACGAAGCGGCGTCGAAGCCTGTAAAGCGGCGGTGCACAATCTTCTC
GCGCAACGCGTCAGTGGGCTGATCATTAACTATCCGCTGGATGACCAGGATGCCATTGCTGTGGAAGCTG
CCTGCACTAATGTTCCGGCGTTATTTCTTGATGTCTCTGACCAGACACCCATCAACAGTATTATTTTCTC
CCATGAAGACGGTACGCGACTGGGCGTGGAGCATCTGGTCGCATTGGGTCACCAGCAAATCGCGCTGTTA
GCGGGCCCATTAAGTTCTGTCTCGGCGCGTCTGCGTCTGGCTGGCTGGCATAAATATCTCACTCGCAATC
AAATTCAGCCGATAGCGGAACGGGAAGGCGACTGGAGTGCCATGTCCGGTTTTCAACAAACCATGCAAAT
GCTGAATGAGGGCATCGTTCCCACTGCGATGCTGGTTGCCAACGATCAGATGGCGCTGGGCGCAATGCGC
GCCATTACCGAGTCCGGGCTGCGCGTTGGTGCGGATATCTCGGTAGTGGGATACGACGATACCGAAGACA
GCTCATGTTATATCCCGCCGTTAACCACCATCAAACAGGATTTTCGCCTGCTGGGGCAAACCAGCGTGGA
CCGCTTGCTGCAACTCTCTCAGGGCCAGGCGGTGAAGGGCAATCAGCTGTTGCCCGTCTCACTGGTGAAA
AGAAAAACCACCCTGGCGCCCAATACGCAAACCGCCTCTCCCCGCGCGTTGGCCGATTCATTAATGCAGC
TGGCACGACAGGTTTCCCGACTGGAAAGCGGGCAGTGAGCGCAACGCAATTAATGTAAGTTAGCTCACTC
ATTAGGCACAATTCTCATGTTTGACAGCTTATCATCGACTGCACGGTGCACCAATGCTTCTGGCGTCAGG
CAGCCATCGGAAGCTGTGGTATGGCTGTGCAGGTCGTAAATCACTGCATAATTCGTGTCGCTCAAGGCGC
ACTCCCGTTCTGGATAATGTTTTTTGCGCCGACATCATAACGGTTCTGGCAAATATTCTGAAATGAGCTG
