>Addgene plasmid #104240 | pHH0103 TCERG1 WW domain #2 | depositor partial sequence | sequence record 197392 | WW domain with linker
GGCCCAGCCGGCCGAAAATCTGTACTTCCAAGGTCGTCGTGCCTCTGTGGAGCTCGCTGGCGCAACGGCA
GTCTCCGAATGGACCGAATACAAAACGGCAGATGGTAAAACCTACTACTATAATAATCGCACCCTGGAAT
CGACCTGGGAAAAACCGCAGGAACTGAAAGAATAGGCGGCCGC
